Addgene plasmid #250886: pK1_PHLT_R1_E2Crimson
Purpose: E2-Crimson expressed under PHLT synthetic promoter; component of BNeuAS4; p15A origin of replication
Depositing lab: Sangram Bagh. Depositing organization: Saha Institute of Nuclear Physics. Publication: Multicellular artificial neural network-type architectures demonstrate computational problem solving. Bonnerjee D, Chakraborty S, Mukherjee B, Basu R, Paul A, Bagh S. Nat Chem Biol. 2024 Nov;20(11):1524-1534. doi: 10.1038/s41589-024-01711-4. Epub 2024 Sep 16. PubMed 39285005.
Backbone
  Vector backbone: pZ
  Vector type: Synthetic Biology
Growth in bacteria
  Bacterial resistance: Chloramphenicol, 25 μg/mL
  Growth temperature: 37°C
  Growth strain: DH5alpha
  Copy number: Low Copy
Gene/Insert
  Gene/Insert name: E2-Crimson
  Species: Bacteria
  Insert size (bp): 690
  Promoter: PHLT
  Cloning method: Restriction Enzyme; 5′ cloning site Unspecified (unknown if destroyed)
Terms and licenses: Academic/Nonprofit Terms; Industry Terms: Not Available to Industry
How to cite: pK1_PHLT_R1_E2Crimson was a gift from Sangram Bagh (Addgene plasmid # 250886 ; http://n2t.net/addgene:250886 ; RRID:Addgene_250886)
