[The description below was written by a language model from this plasmid's Addgene catalogue record and pLannotate feature annotations shown in this document.]
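Description:
pK1_PHLT_R1_E2Crimson is a small (about 2.8 kb) bacterial synthetic-biology plasmid built on the modular pZ backbone and intended for use in E. coli. It replicates from a p15A origin, which gives a low-to-medium copy number and is compatible with ColE1-type plasmids, so it can be co-maintained with other circuit components in the same cell. Selection is by chloramphenicol resistance: a chloramphenicol acetyltransferase gene is driven by its own cat promoter and followed by the phage lambda t0 terminator.

The payload is a single reporter cassette in which E2-Crimson, a far-red, noncytotoxic tetrameric DsRed derivative, is expressed from the synthetic promoter PHLT and terminated by the rrnB T1 terminator. The annotation of the promoter region shows a fragment of the lambda PL-derived PLtetO-1 promoter together with a tet operator, flanked upstream and downstream by two lac operators. This arrangement suggests a hybrid promoter repressible by both TetR and LacI, and therefore responsive to their inducers such as anhydrotetracycline and IPTG. However, the record does not spell out the full regulatory logic of PHLT, including what the "H" component refers to, and no repressor genes are carried on this plasmid, so they would have to be supplied by the host or by another plasmid. The "R1" in the name is not explained and may denote a ribosome binding site variant.

The plasmid is described as a component of BNeuAS4, one of the engineered bacterial units in a multicellular artificial neural network-type system for computational problem solving, where far-red fluorescence presumably serves as the readable output of the chemically induced cell.
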