Features (pLannotate 1.2.2; 10 found; start..end, strand, type, name):
     33..49      +  protein_bind   lac operator: The lac repressor binds to the lac operator to inhibit transcription in E. coli. This inhibition can be relieved by adding lactose or isopropyl-β-D-thiogalactopyranoside (IPTG). lac repressor encoded by lacI
     63..82      +  promoter       PLtetO-1 promoter (fragment): modified phage lambda PL promoter with tet operator sites (Lutz and Bujard, 1997)
     89..107     +  protein_bind   tet operator: tetO; bacterial operator O2 for the tetR and tetA genes tetracycline repressor TetR
    116..132     +  protein_bind   lac operator: The lac repressor binds to the lac operator to inhibit transcription in E. coli. This inhibition can be relieved by adding lactose or isopropyl-β-D-thiogalactopyranoside (IPTG). lac repressor encoded by lacI
    162..839     +  CDS            E2-Crimson: far-red noncytotoxic tetrameric variant of DsRed fluorescent protein (Strack et al., 2009) mammalian codon-optimized
    851..937     +  terminator     rrnB T1 terminator: Escherichia coli rrnB; transcription terminator T1 from the E. coli rrnB gene
   1047..1149    +  promoter       cat promoter: promoter of the E. coli cat gene encoding chloramphenicol acetyltransferase
   1150..1809    +  CDS            CmR: chloramphenicol acetyltransferase; cat; confers resistance to chloramphenicol
   1830..1924    +  terminator     lambda t0 terminator: transcription terminator from phage lambda
   2038..2583    +  rep_origin     p15A ori: Plasmids containing the medium-copy-number p15A origin of replication can be propagated in E. coli cells that contain a second plasmid with the ColE1 origin.
>Addgene plasmid #250886 | pK1_PHLT_R1_E2Crimson | addgene full sequence | sequence record 500510 | Addgene NGS Result
CTCGAGACCTGTAGGATCGTACAGGTTTACGTTTGTGAGCGGATAACAATATAGTCGAATAAATCCCTAT
CAGTGATAGAGAGATGATTCCCTATCAGTGATAGAGAGATGATAATTGTGAGCGGATAACAATTGAATTC
ATTAAAGAGGAGAAAGGTACCATGGATAGCACTGAGAACGTCATCAAGCCCTTCATGCGCTTCAAGGTGC
ACATGGAGGGCTCCGTGAACGGCCACGAGTTCGAGATCGAGGGCGTGGGCGAGGGCAAGCCCTACGAGGG
CACCCAGACCGCCAAGCTGCAAGTGACCAAGGGCGGCCCCCTGCCCTTCGCCTGGGACATCCTGTCCCCC
CAGTTCTTCTACGGCTCCAAGGCGTACATCAAGCACCCCGCCGACATCCCCGACTACCTCAAGCAGTCCT
TCCCCGAGGGCTTCAAGTGGGAGCGCGTGATGAACTTCGAGGACGGCGGCGTGGTGACCGTGACCCAGGA
CTCCTCCCTGCAGGACGGCACCCTCATCTACCACGTGAAGTTCATCGGCGTGAACTTCCCCTCCGACGGC
CCCGTAATGCAGAAGAAGACTCTGGGCTGGGAGCCCTCCACTGAGCGCAACTACCCCCGCGACGGCGTGC
TGAAGGGCGAGAACCACATGGCGCTGAAGCTGAAGGGCGGCGGCCACTACCTGTGTGAGTTCAAGTCCAT
CTACATGGCCAAGAAGCCCGTGAAGCTGCCCGGCTACCACTACGTGGACTACAAGCTCGACATCACCTCC
CACAACGAGGACTACACCGTGGTGGAGCAGTACGAGCGCGCCGAGGCCCGCCACCACCTGTTCCAGTAGT
CTAGAGGCATCAAATAAAACGAAAGGCTCAGTCGAAAGACTGGGCCTTTCGTTTTATCTGTTGTTTGTCG
GTGAACGCTCTCCTGAGTAGGACAAATCCGCCGCCCTAGACCTAGGAACAAATGCGAGATCTTGATGTTG
GCGTCTTCGTTGTCGACTGTTCGTCTTCGTCCCAGTAGACGTCGATATCTGGCGAAAATGAGACGTTGAT
CGGCACGTAAGAGGTTCCAACTTTCACCATAATGAAATAAGATCACTACCGGGCGTATTTTTTGAGTTAT
CGAGATTTTCAGGAGCTAAGGAAGCTAAAATGGAGAAAAAAATCACTGGATATACCACCGTTGATATATC
CCAATGGCATCGTAAAGAACATTTTGAGGCATTTCAGTCAGTTGCTCAATGTACCTATAACCAGACCGTT
CAGCTGGATATTACGGCCTTTTTAAAGACCGTAAAGAAAAATAAGCACAAGTTTTATCCGGCCTTTATTC
ACATTCTTGCCCGCCTGATGAATGCTCATCCGGAATTCCGTATGGCAATGAAAGACGGTGAGCTGGTGAT
ATGGGATAGTGTTCACCCTTGTTACACCGTTTTCCATGAGCAAACTGAAACGTTTTCATCGCTCTGGAGT
GAATACCACGACGATTTCCGGCAGTTTCTACACATATATTCGCAAGATGTGGCGTGTTACGGTGAAAACC
TGGCCTATTTCCCTAAAGGGTTTATTGAGAATATGTTTTTCGTCTCAGCCAATCCCTGGGTGAGTTTCAC
CAGTTTTGATTTAAACGTGGCCAATATGGACAACTTCTTCGCCCCCGTTTTCACCATGGGCAAATATTAT
ACGCAAGGCGACAAGGTGCTGATGCCGCTGGCGATTCAGGTTCATCATGCCGTTTGTGATGGCTTCCATG
TCGGCAGAATGCTTAATGAATTACAACAGTACTGCGATGAGTGGCAGGGCGGGGCGTAATTTGATATCGA
GCTCGCTTGGACTCCTGTTGATAGATCCAGTAATGACCTCAGAACTCCATCTGGATTTGTTCAGAACGCT
CGGTTGCCGCCGGGCGTTTTTTATTGGTGAGAATCCAAGCACTAGTAACAACTTATATCGTATGGGGCTG
ACTTCAGGTGCTACATTTGAAGAGATAAATTGCACTGAAATCTAGAAATATTTTATCTGATTAATAAGAT
GATCTTCTTGAGATCGTTTTGGTCTGCGCGTAATCTCTTGCTCTGAAAACGAAAAAACCGCCTTGCAGGG
CGGTTTTTCGAAGGTTCTCTGAGCTACCAACTCTTTGAACCGAGGTAACTGGCTTGGAGGAGCGCAGTCA
CCAAAACTTGTCCTTTCAGTTTAGCCTTAACCGGCGCATGACTTCAAGACTAACTCCTCTAAATCAATTA
CCAGTGGCTGCTGCCAGTGGTGCTTTTGCATGTCTTTCCGGGTTGGACTCAAGACGATAGTTACCGGATA
AGGCGCAGCGGTCGGACTGAACGGGGGGTTCGTGCATACAGTCCAGCTTGGAGCGAACTGCCTACCCGGA
ACTGAGTGTCAGGCGTGGAATGAGACAAACGCGGCCATAACAGCGGAATGACACCGGTAAACCGAAAGGC
AGGAACAGGAGAGCGCACGAGGGAGCCGCCAGGGGGAAACGCCTGGTATCTTTATAGTCCTGTCGGGTTT
CGCCACCACTGATTTGAGCGTCAGATTTCGTGATGCTTGTCAGGGGGGCGGAGCCTATGGAAAAACGGCT
TTGCCGCGGCCCTCTCACTTCCCTGTTAAGTATCTTCCTGGCATCTTCCAGACATGTTCTTTCCTGCGTT
ATCCCCTGATTCTGTGGATAACCGTATTACCGCCTTTGAGTGAGCTGATACCGCTCGCCGCAGCCGAACG
GTTGTTTTGGAGCACGGAACTGCAGAATGAATAGCTTCTGCCAGGATCCTGGTAA
