>Addgene plasmid #250886 | pK1_PHLT_R1_E2Crimson | depositor partial sequence | sequence record 495053 | E2-Crimson
GGTACCATGGATAGCACTGAGAACGTCATCAAGCCCTTCATGCGCTTCAAGGTGCACATGGAGGGCTCCG
TGAACGGCCACGAGTTCGAGATCGAGGGCGTGGGCGAGGGCAAGCCCTACGAGGGCACCCAGACCGCCAA
GCTGCAAGTGACCAAGGGCGGCCCCCTGCCCTTCGCCTGGGACATCCTGTCCCCCCAGTTCTTCTACGGC
TCCAAGGCGTACATCAAGCACCCCGCCGACATCCCCGACTACCTCAAGCAGTCCTTCCCCGAGGGCTTCA
AGTGGGAGCGCGTGATGAACTTCGAGGACGGCGGCGTGGTGACCGTGACCCAGGACTCCTCCCTGCAGGA
CGGCACCCTCATCTACCACGTGAAGTTCATCGGCGTGAACTTCCCCTCCGACGGCCCCGTAATGCAGAAG
AAGACTCTGGGCTGGGAGCCCTCCACTGAGCGCAACTACCCCCGCGACGGCGTGCTGAAGGGCGAGAACC
ACATGGCGCTGAAGCTGAAGGGCGGCGGCCACTACCTGTGTGAGTTCAAGTCCATCTACATGGCCAAGAA
GCCCGTGAAGCTGCCCGGCTACCACTACGTGGACTACAAGCTCGACATCACCTCCCACAACGAGGACTAC
ACCGTGGTGGAGCAGTACGAGCGCGCCGAGGCCCGCCACCACCTGTTCCAGTAGTCTAGA
