>Addgene plasmid #250886 | pK1_PHLT_R1_E2Crimson | depositor partial sequence | sequence record 495054 | PHLT promoter
CTCGAGACCTGTAGGATCGTACAGGTTTACGTTTGTGAGCGGATAACAATATAGTCGAATAAATCCCTAT
CAGTGATAGAGAGATGATTCCCTATCAGTGATAGAGAGATGATAATTGTGAGCGGATAACAATTGAATTC
